>Addgene plasmid #210748 | pUC57-ITR2-H1-GFP sgRNA Gollum Target 4- eCMV- SaSp-3XFLAG-SV40NLS-ITR2 | addgene full sequence | sequence record 417999 | Addgene NGS Result
TCGCGCGTTTCGGTGATGACGGTGAAAACCTCTGACACATGCAGCTCCCGGAGACGGTCACAGCTTGTCT
GTAAGCGGATGCCGGGAGCAGACAAGCCCGTCAGGGCGCGTCAGCGGGTGTTGGCGGGTGTCGGGGCTGG
CTTAACTATGCGGCATCAGAGCAGATTGTACTGAGAGTGCACCATATGCGGTGTGAAATACCGCACAGAT
GCGTAAGGAGAAAATACCGCATCAGGCGCCATTCGCCATTCAGGCTGCGCAACTGTTGGGAAGGGCGATC
GGTGCGGGCCTCTTCGCTATTACGCCAGCTGGCGAAAGGGGGATGTGCTGCAAGGCGATTAAGTTGGGTA
ACGCCAGGGTTTTCCCAGTCACGACGTTGTAAAACGACGGCCAGTGAATTCGAGCTCGGTACCTCGCGAA
TGCATCTAGATCCTGCAGGCAGCTGCGCGCTCGCTCGCTCACTGAGGCCGCCCGGGCAAAGCCCGGGCGT
CGGGCGACCTTTGGTCGCCCGGCCTCAGTGAGCGAGCGAGCGCGCAGAGAGGGAGTGGCCAACTCCATCA
CTAGGGGTTCCTGCGGCCCCCCCTAGGTAGGCTAGGCTAGGCGTATATTTGCATGTCGCTATGTGTTCTG
GGAAATCACCATAAACGTGAAATGTCTTTGGATTTGGGAATCTTATAAGTTCTGTATGAGACCACTCTTT
CCCGGGCGAGGAGCTGTTCACCGGTTTTAGAGCTAGAAATAGCAAGTTAAAATAAGGCAAAATGCCGTGT
TTAACTTGAAAAAGTGTTTTTTTTCTAGAGGGTACCGGGGCCCGCCTAGGTAGTTATTAATAGTAATCAA
TTACGGGGTCATTAGTTCATAGCCCATATATGGAGTTCCGCGTTACATAACTTACGGTAAATGGCCCGCC
TGGCTGACCGCCCAACGACCCCCGCCCATTGACGTCAATAATGACGTATGTTCCCATAGTAACGCCAATA
GGGACTTTCCATTGACGTCAATGGGTGGAGTATTTACGGTAAACTGCCCACTTGGCAGTACATCAAGTGT
ATCATATGCCAAGTACGCCCCCTATTGACGTCAATGACGGTAAATGGCCCGCCTGGCATTATGCCCAGTA
CATGACCTTATGGGACTTTCCTACTTGGCAGTACATCTACGTATTAGTCATCGCTATTACCATGGTGATG
CGGTTTTGGCAGTACATCAATGGGCGTGGATAGCGGTTTGACTCACGGGGATTTCCAAGTCTCCACCCCA
TTGACGTCAATGGGAGTTTGTTTTGGCACCAAAATCAACGGGACTTTCCAAAATGTCGTAACAACTCCGC
CCCATTGACGCAAATGGGCGGTAGGCGTGTACGGTGGGAGGTCTATATAAGCAGAGCTGGTTTAGTGAAC
CGTCAGATCCGCTAGCGCTACCGGTCGCCACCATGAAGAGGAATTACATTCTGGGCCTGGACATCGGGAT
CACCTCTGTGGGGTATGGCATTATCGACTACGAGACAAGAGACGTGATCGACGCAGGCGTCAGACTCTTC
AAGGAGGCCAACGTGGAGAATAACGAAGGCAGGCGGAGCAAGAGGGGTGCAAGGAGATTGAAAAGAAGGC
GGCGCCACAGAATCCAGAGGGTGAAGAAGCTCCTTTTCGACTACAACTTGCTCACCGATCATAGCGAGCT
GTCCGGCATCAATCCTTACGAGGCTAGGGTCAAGGGATTGAGCCAGAAGTTGTCAGAGGAGGAGTTCAGC
GCAGCACTGCTCCATCTTGCCAAGAGGAGAGGAGTCCACAACGTGAATGAGGTGGAGGAAGATACTGGGA
ATGAGCTGAGCACGAAGGAGCAGATCTCTAGAAACTCAAAAGCCTTGGAAGAAAAGTATGTTGCTGAACT
CCAGCTTGAAAGACTCAAGAAGGACGGGGAGGTGAGGGGCTCAATTAACAGGTTCAAGACATCTGACTAT
GTGAAAGAAGCAAAGCAGCTCCTCAAAGTGCAAAAAGCTTACCACCAGCTGGACCAAAGTTTTATCGACA
CGTACATCGATCTTTTGGAAACACGACGAACGTATTACGAAGGACCAGGTGAAGGCTCACCCTTTGGCTG
GAAAGACATTAAAGAGTGGTACGAAATGTTGATGGGACACTGTACATACTTCCCTGAAGAGCTGCGCAGC
GTCAAGTACGCCTATAACGCCGACCTGTACAACGCCCTTAACGACCTCAACAATTTGGTGATCACTAGAG
ACGAGAACGAAAAGCTCGAGTACTACGAAAAATTCCAAATTATCGAAAATGTCTTCAAGCAGAAGAAAAA
GCCTACACTCAAACAGATTGCCAAAGAGATATTGGTAAACGAAGAGGATATCAAAGGGTACAGAGTCACT
TCCACCGGGAAGCCGGAGTTCACTAATCTCAAGGTTTATCACGACATAAAGGACATAACCGCCCGGAAAG
AGATCATTGAGAACGCCGAGCTTCTGGACCAGATTGCAAAAATTCTTACTATCTACCAATCATCCGAGGA
CATCCAGGAGGAGCTCACCAATCTTAATAGCGAGCTCACGCAAGAAGAAATTGAGCAAATTAGCAATCTC
AAGGGGTACACCGGAACCCATAATTTGAGCCTTAAGGCTATTAACTTGATTCTGGACGAGCTTTGGCACA
CGAACGATAATCAGATTGCCATTTTTAACCGGCTTAAACTCGTTCCGAAGAAAGTTGATTTGAGTCAACA
AAAGGAAATACCTACCACTTTGGTAGACGATTTTATTCTCTCCCCTGTGGTAAAGCGATCCTTTATCCAG
TCAATCAAAGTGATTAATGCAATCATTAAAAAGTACGGGCTGCCCAATGACATTATTATCGAGCTCGCAA
GGGAGAAGAACAGCAAAGATGCCCAGAAGATGATAAACGAGATGCAGAAGCGGAATCGACAGACAAATGA
AAGGATTGAAGAAATAATCCGAACAACAGGGAAGGAAAATGCTAAGTATCTTATCGAAAAGATTAAGCTC
CACGATATGCAGGAGGGCAAGTGCCTTTACTCTCTCGAGGCGATTCCATTGGAGGACCTCCTTAACAATC
CGTTCAACTACGAGGTGGATCACATCATCCCCAGGAGCGTGAGCTTCGACAACTCATTCAACAACAAGGT
GTTAGTGAAGCAGGAGGAGAACAGCAAGAAAGGTAATAGGACCCCATTCCAGTACCTTAGTAGCTCTGAC
TCCAAGATCAGCTACGAGACTTTCAAGAAGCACATACTGAACTTAGCCAAGGGTAAAGGCCGCATTAGCA
AAACCAAGAAGGAGTATTTGCTGGAAGAAAGGGACATCAACCGGTTCTCAGTCCAGAAGGACTTCATCAA
CAGGAACCTGGTGGACACAAGATACGCTACCAGGGGCCTGATGAACCTCTTGAGATCTTACTTCCGGGTC
AATAACCTGGATGTTAAGGTCAAGTCTATCAACGGCGGCTTCACCAGCTTCCTGAGAAGAAAGTGGAAGT
TCAAGAAGGAGCGAAACAAGGGGTACAAACACCATGCCGAGGACGCTCTGATAATCGCTAACGCCGACTT
CATCTTCAAGGAGTGGAAGAAGCTGGACAAAGCCAAGAAGGTGATGGAAAACCAGATGTTCGAAGAGAAG
CAGGCTGAGTCCATGCCAGAGATCGAGACAGAGCAGGAATACAAGGAAATCTTCATCACCCCTCACCAGA
TCAAACATATTAAGGATTTCAAAGACTATAAGTACTCCCATAGAGTTGACAAAAAGCCCAACAGAGAACT
GATCAACGACACTCTCTACTCTACCAGAAAGGACGATAAAGGTAACACTCTTATTGTCAACAATCTCAAT
GGCCTGTACGACAAGGACAACGATAAGCTGAAGAAACTGATCAACAAATCACCCGAGAAGCTCCTGATGT
ACCACCACGACCCACAGACATACCAGAAGTTGAAGCTCATCATGGAACAGTACGGCGACGAGAAGAACCC
CCTGTACAAATACTACGAGGAAACGGGGAATTACCTCACCAAGTACTCTAAAAAGGACAACGGACCCGTT
ATTAAAAAGATCAAATATTATGGTAACAAGCTTAATGCTCATCTGGACATCACCGATGATTACCCCAATT
CCAGAAATAAGGTGGTCAAACTGTCTACCGGAGGATTCAGTAAGGAAAGCATACTGCCGAAAAGGAATTC
CGACAAGCTGATCGCTAGGAAGAAGGACTGGGATCCCAAAAAATACGGGGGATTCGACTCCCCCACAGTT
GCGTACAGCGTGCTCGTGGTGGCAAAAGTGGAGAAGGGGAAATCCAAAAAACTAAAATCAGTCAAAGAGC
TGCTTGGCATTACAATCATGGAGAGGTCTTCCTTCGAGAAGAATCCAATTGACTTCCTCGAGGCTAAGGG
ATACAAGGAGGTGAAGAAGGACTTGATAATCAAACTGCCGAAGTACAGCTTGTTCGAGCTCGAAAATGGC
CGCAAGAGGATGCTGGCTAGCGCTGGCGAGCTCCAGAAGGGCAACGAGCTGGCCCTGCCCAGCAAGTACG
TGAACTTCCTTTATCTCGCATCACACTACGAGAAGCTCAAGGGATCACCCGAGGACAACGAGCAGAAGCA
GCTGTTTGTGGAGCAGCACAAGCACTATCTCGATGAAATTATTGAACAGATCTCCGAATTTTCTAAACGG
GTAATTCTCGCAGACGCTAACCTCGACAAAGTGCTGAGCGCATACAATAAACATCGGGACAAGCCAATTA
GGGAGCAGGCTGAGAACATCATCCATCTTTTCACCTTGACAAATCTCGGCGCTCCAGCCGCCTTCAAGTA
CTTCGACACCACCATCGATAGGAAGCGATACACATCAACGAAAGAGGTGCTGGACGCCACTCTGATCCAC
CAGAGCATCACCGGCCTGTACGAAACGAGAATCGACTTGTCTCAGCTGGGCGGAGATGACTACAAGGACG
ACGACGACAAGGACTATAAGGACGATGATGATAAGGATTACAAAGATGACGACGATAAGCCCCCCAAGAA
GAAGAGGAAGGTGGAGGCCAGCTAAGAATTCAATAAAAGATCTTTATTTTCATTAGATCTGTGTGTTGGT
TTTTTGTGTGTAAGAATTCCGGCCGCAGGAACCCCTAGTGATGGAGTTGGCCACTCCCTCTCTGCGCGCT
CGCTCGCTCACTGAGGCCGGGCGACCAAAGGTCGCCCGACGCCCGGGCTTTGCCCGGGCGGCCTCAGTGA
GCGAGCGAGCGCGCAGCTGCCTGCAGGATCGGATCCCGGGCCCGTCGACTGCAGAGGCCTGCATGCAAGC
TTGGCGTAATCATGGTCATAGCTGTTTCCTGTGTGAAATTGTTATCCGCTCACAATTCCACACAACATAC
GAGCCGGAAGCATAAAGTGTAAAGCCTGGGGTGCCTAATGAGTGAGCTAACTCACATTAATTGCGTTGCG
CTCACTGCCCGCTTTCCAGTCGGGAAACCTGTCGTGCCAGCTGCATTAATGAATCGGCCAACGCGCGGGG
AGAGGCGGTTTGCGTATTGGGCGCTCTTCCGCTTCCTCGCTCACTGACTCGCTGCGCTCGGTCGTTCGGC
TGCGGCGAGCGGTATCAGCTCACTCAAAGGCGGTAATACGGTTATCCACAGAATCAGGGGATAACGCAGG
AAAGAACATGTGAGCAAAAGGCCAGCAAAAGGCCAGGAACCGTAAAAAGGCCGCGTTGCTGGCGTTTTTC
CATAGGCTCCGCCCCCCTGACGAGCATCACAAAAATCGACGCTCAAGTCAGAGGTGGCGAAACCCGACAG
GACTATAAAGATACCAGGCGTTTCCCCCTGGAAGCTCCCTCGTGCGCTCTCCTGTTCCGACCCTGCCGCT
TACCGGATACCTGTCCGCCTTTCTCCCTTCGGGAAGCGTGGCGCTTTCTCATAGCTCACGCTGTAGGTAT
CTCAGTTCGGTGTAGGTCGTTCGCTCCAAGCTGGGCTGTGTGCACGAACCCCCCGTTCAGCCCGACCGCT
GCGCCTTATCCGGTAACTATCGTCTTGAGTCCAACCCGGTAAGACACGACTTATCGCCACTGGCAGCAGC
CACTGGTAACAGGATTAGCAGAGCGAGGTATGTAGGCGGTGCTACAGAGTTCTTGAAGTGGTGGCCTAAC
TACGGCTACACTAGAAGAACAGTATTTGGTATCTGCGCTCTGCTGAAGCCAGTTACCTTCGGAAAAAGAG
TTGGTAGCTCTTGATCCGGCAAACAAACCACCGCTGGTAGCGGTGGTTTTTTTGTTTGCAAGCAGCAGAT
TACGCGCAGAAAAAAAGGATCTCAAGAAGATCCTTTGATCTTTTCTACGGGGTCTGACGCTCAGTGGAAC
GAAAACTCACGTTAAGGGATTTTGGTCATGAGATTATCAAAAAGGATCTTCACCTAGATCCTTTTAAATT
AAAAATGAAGTTTTAAATCAATCTAAAGTATATATGAGTAAACTTGGTCTGACAGTTACCAATGCTTAAT
CAGTGAGGCACCTATCTCAGCGATCTGTCTATTTCGTTCATCCATAGTTGCCTGACTCCCCGTCGTGTAG
ATAACTACGATACGGGAGGGCTTACCATCTGGCCCCAGTGCTGCAATGATACCGCGAGACCCACGCTCAC
CGGCTCCAGATTTATCAGCAATAAACCAGCCAGCCGGAAGGGCCGAGCGCAGAAGTGGTCCTGCAACTTT
ATCCGCCTCCATCCAGTCTATTAATTGTTGCCGGGAAGCTAGAGTAAGTAGTTCGCCAGTTAATAGTTTG
CGCAACGTTGTTGCCATTGCTACAGGCATCGTGGTGTCACGCTCGTCGTTTGGTATGGCTTCATTCAGCT
CCGGTTCCCAACGATCAAGGCGAGTTACATGATCCCCCATGTTGTGCAAAAAAGCGGTTAGCTCCTTCGG
TCCTCCGATCGTTGTCAGAAGTAAGTTGGCCGCAGTGTTATCACTCATGGTTATGGCAGCACTGCATAAT
TCTCTTACTGTCATGCCATCCGTAAGATGCTTTTCTGTGACTGGTGAGTACTCAACCAAGTCATTCTGAG
AATAGTGTATGCGGCGACCGAGTTGCTCTTGCCCGGCGTCAATACGGGATAATACCGCGCCACATAGCAG
AACTTTAAAAGTGCTCATCATTGGAAAACGTTCTTCGGGGCGAAAACTCTCAAGGATCTTACCGCTGTTG
AGATCCAGTTCGATGTAACCCACTCGTGCACCCAACTGATCTTCAGCATCTTTTACTTTCACCAGCGTTT
CTGGGTGAGCAAAAACAGGAAGGCAAAATGCCGCAAAAAAGGGAATAAGGGCGACACGGAAATGTTGAAT
ACTCATACTCTTCCTTTTTCAATATTATTGAAGCATTTATCAGGGTTATTGTCTCATGAGCGGATACATA
TTTGAATGTATTTAGAAAAATAAACAAATAGGGGTTCCGCGCACATTTCCCCGAAAAGTGCCACCTGACG
TCTAAGAAACCATTATTATCATGACATTAACCTATAAAAATAGGCGTATCACGAGGCCCTTTCGTC
Features (pLannotate 1.2.2; 21 found; start..end, strand, type, name):
    137..236     +  misc_feature   bom (fragment): basis of mobility region from pBR322
    242..399     -  CDS            lacZα (fragment): LacZα fragment of β-galactosidase; lacZ fragment
    432..572     -  repeat_region  AAV2 ITR: inverted terminal repeat of adeno-associated virus serotype 2 inverted
    605..695     +  promoter       H1 promoter: human H1 RNA promoter
    704..724     +  CDS            VN155(I152L) (fragment): improved N-terminal fragment of mVenus for use in bimolecular fluorescence complementation (BiFC) (Kodama and Hu, 2010)
    724..758     +  misc_RNA       gRNA scaffold (fragment): guide RNA scaffold for the Streptococcus pyogenes CRISPR/Cas9 system
    881..1184    +  enhancer       CMV enhancer: human cytomegalovirus immediate early enhancer
   1185..1388    +  promoter       CMV promoter: human cytomegalovirus (CMV) immediate early promoter
   1433..4156    +  CDS            cas9 (fragment): CAS9_STAAU - Experimental evidence at protein level: Swiss-Prot protein existence level 1. CRISPR (clustered regularly interspaced short palindromic repeat) is an adaptive immune system that provides protection against mobile genetic elements (viruses, transposable elements and conjugative plasmids). CRISPR clusters contain spacers, sequences complementary to antecedent mobile elements, and target invading nucleic acids. CRISPR clusters are transcribed and processed into CRISPR RNA (crRNA). In type II CRISPR systems correct processing of pre-crRNA requires a trans- encoded small RNA (tracrRNA)
   4961..4981    +  CDS            FLAG (fragment): FLAG® epitope tag, followed by an enterokinase cleavage site
   5006..5029    +  CDS            3xFLAG (fragment): three tandem FLAG® epitope tags
   5072..5120    +  polyA_signal   poly(A) signal: synthetic polyadenylation signal
   5137..5277    +  repeat_region  AAV2 ITR: inverted terminal repeat of adeno-associated virus serotype 2 inverted
   5359..5375    -  protein_bind   lac operator: The lac repressor binds to the lac operator to inhibit transcription in E. coli. This inhibition can be relieved by adding lactose or isopropyl-β-D-thiogalactopyranoside (IPTG). lac repressor encoded by lacI
   5383..5413    -  promoter       lac promoter: promoter for the E. coli lac operon
   5428..5449    -  protein_bind   CAP binding site: CAP binding activates transcription in the presence of cAMP. E. coli catabolite activator protein
   5462..5554    -  CDS            lacI (fragment): lac repressor; lacI; The lac repressor binds to the lac operator to inhibit transcription in E. coli. This inhibition can be relieved by adding lactose or isopropyl-β-D-thiogalactopyranoside (IPTG).
   5737..6325    -  rep_origin     ori: high-copy-number ColE1/pMB1/pBR322/pUC origin of replication
   6496..7356    -  CDS            AmpR: β-lactamase; bla; confers resistance to ampicillin, carbenicillin, and related antibiotics
   7357..7461    -  promoter       AmpR promoter: bla
   7556..35      +  CDS            rop (fragment) (across the origin): Rop protein, which maintains plasmids at low copy number; rop
