[The description below was written by a language model from this plasmid's Addgene catalogue record and pLannotate feature annotations shown in this document.]
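Description:
pUC57-ITR2-H1-GFP sgRNA Gollum Target 4- eCMV- SaSp-3XFLAG-SV40NLS-ITR2 is a 7.6 kb all-in-one CRISPR plasmid for mammalian expression, built in the pUC57 cloning backbone. It replicates in E. coli from the high-copy ColE1/pUC origin and is selected with ampicillin through the bla gene. Remnants of the lacZα/lac promoter region and small bom, rop and lacI fragments are backbone leftovers with no role in the payload. The whole payload lies between two AAV2 inverted terminal repeats, the cis elements needed for replication and packaging of a recombinant AAV genome. The cassette is therefore laid out in an AAV transfer-vector format, although the record lists the vector type only as mammalian expression and CRISPR.

Between the ITRs there are two transcription units. A human H1 Pol III promoter drives a synthetic "Gollum" single guide RNA carrying a spacer against GFP (Target 4). The annotation software matches only part of this guide to the standard S. pyogenes scaffold, consistent with a modified scaffold, and the short "mVenus" hit simply reflects the GFP-derived spacer. Downstream, a CMV enhancer/promoter (eCMV) expresses SaSp Cas9, a synthetic hybrid nuclease with an N-terminal portion from S. aureus Cas9 and a C-terminal portion from S. pyogenes Cas9. The feature table recognises only the S. aureus-like segment, leaving the remainder of the open reading frame unannotated. The protein carries C-terminal 3xFLAG and SV40 NLS sequences for detection and nuclear import, and the transcript ends at a short synthetic poly(A) signal. The plasmid comes from work on designing small Cas9 hybrids by molecular modelling. Its stated purpose is to express SaSp Cas9 together with the GFP-targeting Gollum guide.
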