Addgene plasmid #210748: pUC57-ITR2-H1-GFP sgRNA Gollum Target 4- eCMV- SaSp-3XFLAG-SV40NLS-ITR2
Purpose: Coding for SaSp Cas9 alongside Gollum sgRNA targeting GFP Target 4
Depositing lab: Vincent Dion. Depositing organization: Cardiff University. Publication: Developing small Cas9 hybrids using molecular modeling. Mangin A, Dion V, Menzies G. bioRxiv 2023.10.24.563270 10.1101/2023.10.24.563270.
Backbone
  Vector backbone: pUC57
  Backbone manufacturer: Genscript
  Vector type: Mammalian Expression, CRISPR
Growth in bacteria
  Bacterial resistance: Ampicillin, 100 μg/mL
  Growth temperature: 37°C
  Growth strain: NEB Stable
  Copy number: High Copy
Gene/Insert 1
  Gene/Insert name: SaSp Cas9
  Species: Synthetic
  Mutation: N-terminal Sa Cas9, C-terminal Sp Cas9
  Promoter: eCMV
  Tag / fusion protein: 3xFLAG, SV40 NLS, PolyA signal (C terminal on insert)
  Cloning method: Unknown
  Sequencing primers: 5′ n/a
Gene/Insert 2
  Gene/Insert name: Gollum sgRNA GFP Target 4 (alt name: gRNA target: GGGCGAGGAGCTGTTCACCGGTTTTAGAGCTAGAAATAGCAAGTTAAAATAAGGCAAAATGCCGTGTTTAACTTGAAAAAGTGT)
  Species: Synthetic
  Promoter: H1
  Cloning method: Unknown
  Sequencing primers: 5′ n/a
Resource information
  A portion of this plasmid was derived from a plasmid made by: Genscript
Terms and licenses: Academic/Nonprofit Terms; Industry Terms: Not Available to Industry
Depositor comments: Please visit https://doi.org/10.1101/2023.10.24.563270 for bioRxiv preprint.
How to cite: pUC57-ITR2-H1-GFP sgRNA Gollum Target 4- eCMV- SaSp-3XFLAG-SV40NLS-ITR2 was a gift from Vincent Dion (Addgene plasmid # 210748 ; http://n2t.net/addgene:210748 ; RRID:Addgene_210748)
